>Addgene plasmid #69745 | pCB99 | depositor partial sequence | sequence record 123491 | ORF
ATGGCCTCCAACTTTAAGAAGGCAAACATGGCATCAAGTTCTCAGCGAAAAAGAATGAGCCCTAAGCCTG
AGCTTACTGAAGAGCAAAAGCAGGAGATCCGGGAAGCTTTTGATCTTTTCGATGCGGATGGAACTGGCAC
CATAGATGTTAAAGAACTGAAGGTGGCAATGAGGGCCCTGGGCTTTGAACCCAAGAAAGAAGAAATTAAG
AAAATGATAAGTGAAATTGATAAGGAAGGGACAGGAAAAATGAACTTTGGTGACTTTTTAACTGTGATGA
CCCAGAAAATGTCTGAGAAAGATACTAAAGAAGAAATCCTGAAAGCTTTCAAGCTCTTTGATGATGATGA
AACTGGGAAGATTTCGTTCAAAAATCTGAAACGCGTGGCCAAGGAGTTGGGTGAGAACCTGACTGATGAG
GAGCTGCAGGAAATGATTGATGAAGCTGATCGAGATGGAGATGGAGAGGTCAGTGAGCAAGAGTTCCTGC
GCATCATGAAAAAGACCAGCCTCTATTAA
