>Addgene plasmid #69745 | pCB99 | addgene partial sequence | sequence record 128869 | pBABE5 5'-CTTTATCCAGCCCTCAC-3'
GTGGTGGTACGCTACCGGTCGCCACCATGGTGAGCAAGGGCGAGGAGCTGTTCACCGGGGTGGTGCCCAT
CCTGGTCGAGCTGGACGGCGACGTAAACGGCCACAAGTTCAGCGTGTCCGGCGAGGGCGAGGGCGATGCC
ACCTACGGCAAGCTGACCCTGAAGTTCATCTGCACCACCGGCAAGCTGCCCGTGCCCTGGCCCACCCTCG
TGACCACCCTGACCTACGGCGTGCAGTGCTTCAGCCGCTACCCCGACCACATGAAGCAGCACGACTTCTT
CAAGTCCGCCATGCCCGAAGGCTACGTCCAGGAGCGCACCATCTTCTTCAAGGACGACGGCAACTACAAG
ACCCGCGCCGAGGTGAAGTTCGAGGGCGACACCCTGGTGAACCGCATCGAGCTGAAGGGCATCGACTTCA
AGGAGGACGGCAACATCCTGGGGCACAAGCTGGAGTACAACTACAACAGCCACAACGTCTATATCATGGC
CGACAAGCAGAAGAACGGCATCAAGGTGAACTTCAAGATCCGCCACAACATCGAGGACGGCAGCGTGCAG
CTCGCCGACCACTACCAGCAGAACACCCCCATCGGCGACGGCCCCGTGCTGCTGCCCGACAACCACTACC
TGAGCACCCAGTCCGCCCTGAGCAAAGACCCCAACGAGAAGCGCGATCACATGGTCCTGCTGGAGTTCGT
GACCGCCGCCGGGATCACTCTCGGCATGGACGAGCTGTACAAGTCCGGAGGGGATCGGTGGAGCTCCACC
GGTGGCGGCCGCTCTAGAGAGAATCTTTATTTTCAGGGCGCCGCCAAATTCAAAGAAACCGCTGCTGCTA
AATTCGAACGCCAGCACATGGACAGCGGA
