>Addgene plasmid #69745 | pCB99 | addgene partial sequence | sequence record 128871 | pBABE3 5'-ACCCTAACTGACACACATTCC-3'
ATTCATTTTATGTTTCAGGTTCAGGGGGAGGTGTGGGAGGTTTTTTAAAGCAAGTAAAACCTCTACAAAT
GTGGTATGGCTGATTATGATCAGTTATCTAGATCCGGTGGATCCCGGGCCCGCGGTACCGTCGACTGCAG
AATTCTTAATAGAGGCTGGTCTTTTTCATGATGCGCAGGAACTCTTGCTCACTGACCTCTCCATCTCCAT
CTCGATCAGCTTCATCAATCATTTCCTGCAGCTCCTCATCAGTCAGGTTCTCACCCAACTCCTTGGCCAC
GCGTTTCAGATTTTTGAACGAAATCTTCCCAGTTTCATCATCATCAAAGAGCTTGAAAGCTTTCAGGATT
TCTTCTTTAGTATCTTTCTCAGACATTTTCTGGGTCATCACAGTTAAAAAGTCACCAAAGTTCATTTTTC
CTGTCCCTTCCTTATCAATTTCACTTATCATTTTCTTAATTTCTTCTTTCTTGGGTTCAAAGCCCAGGGC
CCTCATTGCCACCTTCAGTTCTTTAACATCTATGGTGCCAGTTCCATCCGCATCGAAAAGATCAAAAGCT
TCCCGGATCTCCTGCTTTTGCTCTTCAGTAAGCTCAGGCTTAGGGCTCATTCTTTTTCGCTGAGAACTTG
ATGCCATGTTTGCCTTCTTAAAGTTGGAGGCCATCTCGAGACTAGTACCTCCACCTCCGCTGTCCATGTG
CTGGCGTTCGAATTTAGCAGCAGCGGTTTCTTTGAATTTGGCGGCGCCCTGAAAATAAAGATTCTCTCTA
GAGCGGCCGCCACCGGTGGAGCTCCACCGATCCCCTCCGGACTTGTACAGCTCGTCCATGCCGAGAGTGA
TCCCGGCGGCGGTCACGAACTCCAGCAGG
