[The description below was written by a language model from this plasmid's Addgene catalogue record.]
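Description:
pCB99 is a retroviral mammalian expression plasmid built on the pIC242 backbone and designed to deliver a tagged form of human Centrin 2 (CETN2) into mammalian cells. In bacteria it is maintained as a high-copy plasmid under ampicillin selection. Transduced mammalian cells are selected with blasticidin. No feature table accompanies the catalogue entry, so the promoter driving the fusion, the origin of replication and the exact arrangement of the viral elements are not stated. The use of a pBABE 3′ sequencing primer suggests a pBABE-type retroviral architecture, but the record does not say so directly.

The insert is the 519 bp human CETN2 coding sequence, derived from an IMAGE cDNA clone and placed between XhoI and EcoRI sites, both of which remain intact. It is fused at its N terminus to an eGFP-TEV-S module: enhanced GFP for fluorescence, followed by a TEV protease cleavage site and an S-tag. This kind of tandem tag serves two purposes. The GFP moiety allows the fusion protein to be localised in live or fixed cells. The GFP and S-tag together allow two-step affinity purification, with TEV cleavage releasing the protein between steps. Centrin 2 is a small calcium-binding protein associated with centrioles, so a GFP-centrin fusion is commonly used as a centriole and centrosome marker. As far as the record indicates, the construct is intended for producing retrovirus to generate blasticidin-resistant cell lines that stably express GFP-tagged Centrin 2.
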