Addgene plasmid #69745: pCB99
Purpose: Retroviral expression of Centrin 2
Depositing lab: Iain Cheeseman. Depositing organization: Whitehead Institute for Biomedical Research.
Backbone
  Vector backbone: pIC242
  Backbone manufacturer: Arshad Desai (Addgene plasmid# 44432)
  Vector type: Mammalian Expression, Retroviral
  Selectable markers: Blasticidin
Growth in bacteria
  Bacterial resistance: Ampicillin, 100 μg/mL
  Growth temperature: 37°C
  Growth strain: NEB Stable
  Copy number: High Copy
Gene/Insert
  Gene/Insert name: Centrin 2 (alt name: image clone 3961448)
  Species: H. sapiens (human)
  Insert size (bp): 519
  Entrez Gene: CETN2 (a.k.a. CALT, CEN2)
  Tag / fusion protein: eGFP-TEV-S (N terminal on insert)
  Cloning method: Restriction Enzyme; 5′ cloning site XhoI (not destroyed); 3′ cloning site EcoRI (not destroyed)
  Sequencing primers: 5′ EGFP-C; 3′ pBABE 3'
Terms and licenses: Academic/Nonprofit Terms; Industry Terms: Not Available to Industry
How to cite: pCB99 was a gift from Iain Cheeseman (Addgene plasmid # 69745 ; http://n2t.net/addgene:69745 ; RRID:Addgene_69745)
